>Addgene plasmid #140270 | pB6-Csrp2-T2A-sfGFP-iCre-ERT2-FNF-DTA | addgene full sequence | sequence record 317909 | Addgene NGS Result
TTAAAGGAACCAATTCAGTCGACATATTTTAATGATGTTTAAAATCTATCTACCCTGGGGCTTAGTGGTT
TGCAGGAAAAATTTAGACAGCACAACAGTGGCGATTCATGATGAAGAGATCTACTGCAAATCCTGCTACG
GAAAGAAGTATGGACCAAAAGGCTATGGTTATGGCCAGGGCGCTGGCACGCTCAACATGGACCGCGGTGA
GAGACTGGGCATCAAGCCAGAGAGGTGAGAGAATGTTACTCTCTTAAAAGCGGGTAGAACAGCTCCTGTC
GCTCAGGCACCAGGAGCCTGCATATTTAGTTTAAACTAAGCAAGCAAAATAAAATGTGACCTCTACTAAA
TACTCATATGATTACTACGACGTTCTGTAACGTCATAATATTGACAGTTTTGTATCTAAAAATCTTAGTA
ATGAATGCAGGGACTTCTAGCCCTGGTTATATAGCATTTTAACTGATATCAGGAAAACATAAATCTCAAG
GAACGTGACTTACATTAATATCCCATAGCACTCTGGAGATCAAATATCTTGAAATGAGTGTCTGAATTCT
GAGATGCTTCTCATATGCAATTAAGCTGTCCACGGAAAGTCCTTAGTCACTCTTTCCTCAGGAAATTACG
ATCCTTCAACTTAGAAATTAAAACCATTTCCTGCTTCTGATGATTTGAGGGACAAATGCGAAGCCAGTCT
TGAGTTCTGATAACCAAAGGTGTGTCACTCTGATAACCAGAGTGTCCTCCGTTCAGGTCACCTAATGCTG
CGTTCATTTCCATGCTCAGGAAGGTCACTTGGAACGTCCTCTATTTCCTTCCTGCTTTCGTCCCTGGTTT
TGAAACAGGCTCTCCCTGTATGGTCCAGAAACAGCCAACCTACCCCTGGTGGACACTGTTGAAATGTACT
GTACTTCTTATATTCTCTTTTAAGTGTATCCCTGATTCCAAAGGGATTCCAAATGTTTCACAATATACAT
TACCTCTAAATCTTCCCATCAATGAAAACTAAATTCACAAGACCCCCAAAGGCTGTGTTTGTAGCCAGAA
CTGGGAAATCACGGATGCTCTTTCTGCCCTGTCCCCACCTTTCCCAGCAATAAGCAAGCTCTGTGTGCAC
GCCCTATGTGCAGTGGTAACCCTGTCTGTCCCTTCCAGCCGGGCCCTGGTCTGGTCTTCCTCTGCGATCA
GGTCTAAGGAATTCCTCCTCCCAGAGGTCTTCTTTAGGACTCAAAACCATGGCCTGCCTTTTAACACACA
GATTAAAGAGCTCACAAGGGGCTCCTCGAGAGGTAGCACTGAGGCGAGTAATTTATCCCATCAGCAAGAT
ATTTAACATCTGGGCCCCCATTTTAAAACCTATAACATGAAGTATCATAACCTGTGAAGTTGTTAAAAGA
CCAGAGGGGTTGCGATCTCTGTAAAGTTCTTAATGACACACTGGGAATTTTCTTCTTGGGACTCTAATCT
TCTAAGTGTTAGATGTCAGGTTTGTAAGTTTTCAAAGATCATAAGTTTGGGTTGGAAATGATTTGAACAT
ACACCAGTGTTCGAACAACTGAAGAAACACGCTGTAAATTCATGCTTTGAATCAGCCACACACACACACA
CACACACACACACACACACACACACACACGACTCCAAGACAGCAAACTAGCCAGCAGTTCATGGAGAAAA
CTCCCGTGTGACTCAAACACAGAGTGAAGAGAGGTGAAGGGACAGCGAAGTCTTGAAAAATGATTTAACG
AAAAACAAAATCAGCATTTCTATATTAAGATTTTGACTTTACTTATATGACTATTTTAACAGGTATTATA
TAGTGTGGAGTTGTCACGCAGCGACCTGTTGACTTCAGGTTCTGCAATGCCCTCAGCCAAGAGGGTGTTT
TGCATATTCTAGTGTGACTGCTTATGAATGAGGGAAATCAATCCTGTTAACTATGATTCACCCTCGTAAC
CCGTCGTAAACAGTGATAGAAATACCATCCTGCCACGGGACACTGTCAGGCAGGACAGCAGAGTAACAGG
TAAACAGTGATAGAAATACCATCCTGCCACGGGACACTGTCAGGCAGGACAGCAGAGTAACAGGCAAACA
GTGATAGAAATACCATCCTGCCATGGGACACTGTCAGGCAGAGTAACAGGCACATTTCCAAAAGTATTTC
CCATAAAGGAAACAGTTGAGTCACACTTTACCTGCTAAAGATGCAGTCAGCAAATAATCTGGAAAACACG
CCTTCCTTCCCTAGTTGTGAACGACTTAGAGTCAGCCGATGTGTTTGCGGGTAGTTTTTAATGCCAGAAT
TGCTTACATTTGACTTTGCAGTCTCTGGTGATACACAAAGCTATGATCGAGTTATATTGCTATGTCTATG
GGGGAGGGATAACTGCATAGGGAAGCTAGGGACATAATACAGTCTGTTCACACTCAGAGGGAAAGATACT
TCAGTTTCAGGTTTGGCTTGCCTTTTTCTAGTCCTGATGAATCCAGACACAGGTAAAGTTAGACCATCCA
TGAGCACTTGGTGTGTTTATTTTTGGCAACTTCTGACACTGCCCCTGGGCAGCAGTAGAGCTCCGAAGCT
CCTGTTAGCTCAGGAGGAACATTTGGAGAAACACTGCCTCATTTTTTTCTCCGTTCCTCCAGTGCTCAAC
CTCACAGGCCTACGACAAATCCAAACACTTCTAAATTTGCCCAGAAATATGGAGGAGCTGAGAAGTGTTC
CAGGTGTGGGGATTCCGTGTATGCTGCGGAGAAGATCATTGGAGCTGGGAAGGTAGGGCGCTGTCTCTAA
GTGGTAACTGCAGCACACACTCACACACACACAGGGTGCTGTCTGTCTCTAACTGGTAACTGTAATAAAC
ACACACATACATACACAAGCATACATAGACACACACACACACACACACACATACATACACAAGCATACAT
AGACACACACACACTTACACACACATACATACACAAGCATACATAGACACACACACACATACATACACAA
GCATACATAGACACACACACACACACACTTCCATTTCCCACTTACGCAGTGTGTTCTGGTTTAAGATTAA
GCATTTCCAGCAGAATTTCCATTGGAATCATTGATTTCTGGGAGTGAAAGCCATGCTTAACTGTCATGTT
TAAAGGAACGTGTTTTCCCTGACAATGCCGAACTGCGAACAATCTGCTGTGGACAGGTTTTGCAGGATAA
TCAGGGCTAAGACACCAGATGATGGCTAGATCCGTGGACTTGGAAAAATTACCACTTATTTCCTTCGAGC
TGCTCAATTTTGAGCGAGGAAGGTTGGCAACTTTGAAGGAGCAGACTGGGTCTGTGGCAAGGCCAGAGCC
TGCTCCCAGGCAAACAGCCCTTTACTGGTGGCTAGGAAGGATATGGACAGCAAAGAGGGCCAGCTTTCTA
GCTGAGCCAAACCGTAGCCTGAGGAGGCTGCTTGTGCGCTGGTTTTCCCAGCCACTTGCTGCATCTAGAT
CATACCAAAGGAAACAAGCCTCTCAATGTCCTAACTCAGCTGTCTCTTCCAGCCCTGGCACAAAAACTGT
TTCCGGTGTGCCAAGTGTGGGAAGAGTCTGGAGTCTACAACTCTGACTGAGAAAGAAGGCGAAATCTACT
GTAAAGGTAAAAACTCGGTTCTGCTGTCTGTTAGTGTCACCAGAAAGGGAGACATCGTGCACTGTTACCT
TTTGAAAATGAGACCGACATCTTAGGACAGTGATTACATTCTTCCATTCCTACTGTGTGTGTTAAGTCCC
ACACGGCTGGGGATCTGGCCGAATGGTAAAACGCTTGCCTATGTAGCACATTCACAAGGCTGAGCGCCAC
GCTCAGCACGGCCTCCCCAACCTCTGACTTCCTGCTTTAAGCCAAGCATATGACTACGTGAGGGTGACAC
ACAGAAGGCAGCTGGATTTCACGCCTGCAGCTCATCACAATCCTAACTTGGATGCCGTGGGAATTCCTGG
ACTCGCTTCAAACAAGGATGCTCATAGCAGAGCCCATTTTATATCTTAAACTGACCTCTGGCAGAGCCTC
CAGTTGGCTTTTAAATTCATGGCCATTTGTTAGTGACCTCTGATTAACTCTCCCTTTCCTTTGTAGGGTG
CTACGCAAAGAACTTTGGGCCCAAGGGATTTGGCTATGGTCAAGGGGCAGGGGCCCTTGTTCATGCTCAG
GGAGGATCTGGCGGAAGATCTGAAGGCCGCGGCAGCCTGCTGACATGCGGCGACGTGGAAGAGAACCCTG
GCCCTGCTCCTGGCAGCACAATGAGCAAAGGAGAAGAACTTTTCACTGGAGTTGTCCCAATTCTTGTTGA
ATTAGATGGTGATGTTAATGGGCACAAATTTTCTGTCCGTGGAGAGGGTGAAGGTGATGCTACAAACGGA
AAACTCACCCTTAAATTTATTTGCACTACTGGAAAACTACCTGTTCCGTGGCCAACACTTGTCACTACTC
TGACCTATGGTGTTCAATGCTTTTCCCGTTATCCGGATCACATGAAACGGCATGACTTTTTCAAGAGTGC
CATGCCCGAAGGTTATGTACAGGAACGCACTATATCTTTCAAAGATGACGGGACCTACAAGACGCGTGCT
GAAGTCAAGTTTGAAGGTGATACCCTTGTTAATCGTATCGAGTTAAAGGGTATTGATTTTAAAGAAGATG
GAAACATTCTTGGACACAAACTCGAGTACAACTTTAACTCACACAATGTATACATCACGGCAGACAAACA
AAAGAATGGAATCAAAGCTAACTTCAAAATTCGCCACAACGTTGAAGATGGTTCCGTTCAACTAGCAGAC
CATTATCAACAAAATACTCCAATTGGCGATGGCCCTGTCCTTTTACCAGACAACCATTACCTGTCGACAC
AATCTGTCCTTTCGAAAGATCCCAACGAAAAGCGTGACCACATGGTCCTTCTTGAGTTTGTAACTGCTGC
TGGGATTACACATGGCATGGATGAGCTCTACAAAGGAGGATCTGGCGGCCGCTCTGCCACAAACTTCAGC
CTGCTGAAGCAGGCCGGCGACGCCGCTGAAAATCCTGGCCCTGCTCCTGGAAGCACCAACCTGCTGACTG
TGCACCAAAACCTGCCTGCCCTCCCTGTGGATGCCACCTCTGATGAAGTCAGGAAGAACCTGATGGACAT
GTTCAGGGACAGGCAGGCCTTCTCTGAACACACCTGGAAGATGCTCCTGTCTGTGTGCAGATCCTGGGCT
GCCTGGTGCAAGCTGAACAACAGGAAATGGTTCCCTGCTGAACCTGAGGATGTGAGGGACTACCTCCTGT
ACCTGCAAGCCAGAGGCCTGGCTGTGAAGACCATCCAACAGCACCTGGGCCAGCTCAACATGCTGCACAG
GAGATCTGGCCTGCCTCGCCCTTCTGACTCCAATGCTGTGTCCCTGGTGATGAGGAGAATCAGAAAGGAG
AATGTGGATGCTGGGGAGAGAGCCAAGCAGGCCCTGGCCTTTGAACGCACTGACTTTGACCAAGTCAGAT
CCCTGATGGAGAACTCTGACAGATGCCAGGACATCAGGAACCTGGCCTTCCTGGGCATTGCCTACAACAC
CCTGCTGCGCATTGCCGAAATTGCCAGAATCAGAGTGAAGGACATCTCCCGCACCGATGGTGGGAGAATG
CTGATCCACATTGGCAGGACCAAGACCCTGGTGTCCACAGCTGGTGTGGAGAAGGCCCTGTCCCTGGGGG
TTACCAAGCTGGTGGAGAGATGGATCTCTGTGTCTGGTGTGGCTGATGACCCCAACAACTACCTGTTCTG
CCGGGTCAGAAAGAATGGTGTGGCTGCCCCTTCTGCCACCTCCCAACTGTCCACCCGGGCCCTGGAAGGG
ATCTTTGAGGCCACCCACCGCCTGATCTATGGTGCCAAGGATGACTCTGGGCAGAGATACCTGGCCTGGT
CTGGCCACTCTGCCAGAGTGGGTGCTGCCAGGGACATGGCCAGGGCTGGTGTGTCCATCCCTGAAATCAT
GCAGGCTGGTGGCTGGACCAATGTGAACATTGTGATGAACTACATCAGAAACCTGGACTCTGAGACTGGG
GCCATGGTGAGGCTGCTAGAGGATGGGGACCTCGAGCCATCTGCTGGAGACATGAGAGCTGCCAACCTTT
GGCCAAGCCCGCTCATGATCAAACGCTCTAAGAAGAACAGCCTGGCCTTGTCCCTGACGGCCGACCAGAT
GGTCAGTGCCTTGTTGGATGCTGAGCCCCCCATACTCTATTCCGAGTATGATCCTACCAGACCCTTCAGT
GAAGCTTCGATGATGGGCTTACTGACCAACCTGGCAGACAGGGAGCTGGTTCACATGATCAACTGGGCGA
AGAGGGTGCCAGGCTTTGTGGATTTGACCCTCCATGATCAGGTCCACCTTCTAGAATGTGCCTGGCTAGA
GATCCTGATGATTGGTCTCGTCTGGCGCTCCATGGAGCACCCAGTGAAGCTACTGTTTGCTCCTAACTTG
CTCTTGGACAGGAACCAGGGAAAATGTGTAGAGGGCATGGTGGAGATCTTCGACATGCTGCTGGCTACAT
CATCTCGGTTCCGCATGATGAATCTGCAGGGAGAGGAGTTTGTGTGCCTCAAATCTATTATTTTGCTTAA
TTCTGGAGTGTACACATTTCTGTCCAGCACCCTGAAGTCTCTGGAAGAGAAGGACCATATCCACCGAGTC
CTGGACAAGATCACAGACACTTTGATCCACCTGATGGCCAAGGCAGGCCTGACCCTGCAGCAGCAGCACC
AGCGGCTGGCCCAGCTCCTCCTCATCCTCTCCCACATCAGGCACATGAGTAACAAAGGCATGGAGCATCT
GTACAGCATGAAGTGCAAGAACGTGGTGCCCCTCTATGACCTGCTGCTGGAGGCGGCGGACGCCCACCGC
CTACATGCGCCCACTAGCCGTGGAGGGGCATCCGTGGAGGAGACGGACCAAAGCCACTTGGCCACTGCGG
GCTCTACTTCATCGCATTCCTTGCAAAAGTATTACATCACGGGGGAGGCAGAGGGTTTCCCTGCCACAGC
TTGAGGCGCGCCGGATCCATTATGTACCTGACTGATGAAGTTCCTATACTTTCTAGAGAATAGGAACTTC
GAAGGGTTCCGCAAGCTCTAGTCGAGCCCCAGCTGGTTCTTTCCGCCTCAGAAGCCATAGAGCCCACCGC
ATCCCCAGCATGCCTGCTATTGTCTTCCCAATCCTCCCCCTTGCTGTCCTGCCCCACCCCACCCCCCAGA
ATAGAATGACACCTACTCAGACAATGCGATGCAATTTCCTCATTTTATTAGGAAAGGACAGTGGGAGTGG
CACCTTCCAGGGTCAAGGAAGGCACGGGGGAGGGGCAAACAACAGATGGCTGGCAACTAGAAGGCACAGT
CGAGGCTGATCAGCGAGCTCTAGAGAATTGATCCCCTCAGAAGAACTCGTCAAGAAGGCGATAGAAGGCG
ATGCGCTGCGAATCGGGAGCGGCGATACCGTAAAGCACGAGGAAGCGGTCAGCCCATTCGCCGCCAAGCT
CTTCAGCAATATCACGGGTAGCCAACGCTATGTCCTGATAGCGGTCCGCCACACCCAGCCGGCCACAGTC
GATGAATCCAGAAAAGCGGCCATTTTCCACCATGATATTCGGCAAGCAGGCATCGCCATGGGTCACGACG
AGATCATCGCCGTCGGGCATGCGCGCCTTGAGCCTGGCGAACAGTTCGGCTGGCGCGAGCCCCTGATGCT
CTTCGTCCAGATCATCCTGATCGACAAGACCGGCTTCCATCCGAGTACGTGCTCGCTCGATGCGATGTTT
CGCTTGGTGGTCGAATGGGCAGGTAGCCGGATCAAGCGTATGCAGCCGCCGCATTGCATCAGCCATGATG
GATACTTTCTCGGCAGGAGCAAGGTGAGATGACAGGAGATCCTGCCCCGGCACTTCGCCCAATAGCAGCC
AGTCCCTTCCCGCTTCAGTGACAACGTCGAGCACAGCTGCGCAAGGAACGCCCGTCGTGGCCAGCCACGA
TAGCCGCGCTGCCTCGTCCTGCAGTTCATTCAGGGCACCGGACAGGTCGGTCTTGACAAAAAGAACCGGG
CGCCCCTGCGCTGACAGCCGGAACACGGCGGCATCAGAGCAGCCGATTGTCTGTTGTGCCCAGTCATAGC
CGAATAGCCTCTCCACCCAAGCGGCCGGAGAACCTGCGTGCAATCCATCTTGTTCAATGGCCGATCCCAT
GGTTTAGTTCCTCACCTTGTCGTATTATACTATGCCGATATACTATGCCGATGATTAATTGTCAACAGGC
TGCAGGTCGAAAGGCCCGGAGATGAGGAAGAGGAGAACAGCGCGGCAGACGTGCGCTTTTGAAGCGTGCA
GAATGCCGGGCCTCCGGAGGACCTTCGGGCGCCCGCCCCGCCCCTGAGCCCGCCCCTGAGCCCGCCCCCG
GACCCACCCCTTCCCAGCCTCTGAGCCCAGAAAGCGAAGGAGCAAAGCTGCTATTGGCCGCTGCCCCAAA
GGCCTACCCGCTTCCATTGCTCAGCGGTGCTGTCCATCTGCACGAGACTAGTGAGACGTGCTACTTCCAT
TTGTCACGTCCTGCACGACGCGAGCTGCGGGGCGGGGGGGAACTTCCTGACTAGGGGAGGAGTAGAAGGT
GGCGCGAAGGGGCCACCAAAGAACGGAGCCGGTTGGCGCCTACCGGTGGATGTGGAATGTGTGCGAGGCC
AGAGGCCACTTGTGTAGCGCCAAGTGCCCAGCGGGGCTGCTAAAGCGCATGCTCCAGACTGCCTTGGGAA
AAGCGCCTCCCCTACCCGGTAGAATTTCGACGACCTGCAGCCAAGCTAGCTTGGCTGGACGTAAACTCCT
CTTCAGACCTGAAGTTCCTATACTTTCTAGAGAATAGGAACTTCGGAATTCGATATCAAGCTTATCGATA
CCTTAATTAATGGTGTGAACCCAGTAAGCACGACAGAGAATCTCCATTACCAAACTGCAGATGGCGTTTA
TGGCGCTCACTACTGTGAAACAGCCAGCACTTGGCACTGGGCATCACCGAGCTGCCTGTGGGGGCTGGAC
CGACAGCGCTGCACTCTCCCGCCCACTCACTAGCGTCTAAGAGCATTCTTTTACATTTGAAATAAAATTT
TGGCTTGATTTGGGTACCACCTCTTAATTAACCTTTCAGAGGAGCTGTTGTGATTTTTAGATGATGAGAA
GTTATCTGGTTCCTTCCTCCAGTGAAAACCAGTCTCCTGATTAAAAAAAAAAAAAAGACGTTCTTAAAAA
GACAATCAATTCCTTTATGCAGTAGGCTAACATTTGCACTCTGAGAGCTGAAAACGACATTTTTACTTTT
GAGATTTTCATTCATATATATATATATATATACATATATATNNNNNNNNNNNATATATATATATATATAT
ATATAACAAAACACTCTTTGTTGAAGGTGCGCTCACTGGCAGTTTTCCAGGCTTCCACACGCACACACAA
ATGCACAGATCTCTTTAGCTGTCAAGATGCTTCGACTGACTCATGATTGCCAAGCTCCTTGGAGCCAGCA
GTTAGCACTCAGCATCTCTTTCCCTTCTGCCCCATTTGAGCCTGCTGGTGGTGACTCTTTGTCAGGACAG
CTCCCTAGAGGGTAGATGGAAATGATCTACATTAGTAACACCTGGGTATGAGACTCTGGCTGGAGAGGTG
GCTTGGTGACTTTTGGGTCCCCAGTGCCCTGCTGAGCTCCGGTTCAGAGACCCTGTCTCCAAAGTAAGGT
GATCCAGTGAAACACCTGATGTCAACCTCTGCTACTCACGTGGGGGTAGCAAGGTCCCCACTCCCCAGAG
GCAGGACCCTAAATAAAGCACTGCTGGAGTCTTGGCTGCTGCACTTCACACAGACCGTTATTACTAAACT
GAGCAACGTTCTAGCCCTGCCTAACAAATTTTAAAATCAAAACCAAACAGATAAACTTTTTCCAACTAAC
CTAACTGAATTATGGAACTAAGTTCGAAATGTTTACAAAAGTATCTAGCATGAATAAAAAACAAAAATTA
CTAGGTCTGAAAAGAAGGGGGAAACTCATCAACTGTACATTTCTATAATGAGGGTGGGAACTATCAAAAG
CCACTAGAACTGGCCAAGATGTAGGGGGGGAAACAAGGGATGGAGGTTATGTAAACACTTACCCTGCAGG
GAAAAACTCAGGAAATGCTAGGAATCGTTCAAAAAAGAAAGAGCATTCAGTCAACAGTGGAAGTCCTAGA
AACCTTGCTACCATGTGAGGAGCCAGAACTGCCTGAGAGTTCTTGGGAGGGGTTGGGGGGGGGGGGCAGA
AAAATATCAGAAGAATGACAGACATTTCCAAATTTGGTAAACTTGTAAATCTATAGATCCAAGCATTTTG
ATACTATAAACGCTAATCACTAAGCTCTAAAATAGTGCCTTCTCTTAAAACTTCATCAAGGCAGGAGTCT
GGGTGCATATTTCTCATCACTGCTACCTGGGAAGCAGGGGCCGGTGAATCCATGGCCAGCCCTCAACAGA
GCAGCTCTGCATCTCCAGCAGATGGGGACAAAGCGCACATCCAGGTCAGAGGCAAGGGCTTCCTGGGGGT
CAGAGCTGGCCTCCTTGAGTGTGTGACTTAGACCAACACTGCATATTCTACTTGCAACTACAGATTTCCT
ACTTCAAAAGTCAAAGGTATTTAACAGTAAACACTTTGTGGGATGAGGGCGGGTTTCCTAATAAGCCCTG
TCCCCAGATGTACTGCTTTTTCAGATAGTTCTACAAAGTAGAGCGAGACATATGCTAGGAAAGCCGTACC
AATCTGGCAAGGTCAGGGACACGTGACTAATGACGAGCGGGAGTGCATCACATGAACATGGAGTTCATTG
TCTTGAGCAGTTCTGGACTGAGCATCGACAGTTCTGGAGCCCTTCTATCTCATACCATGAAGTTAATTAC
GAACTGAATGTTAGTCTAACCTGAAACCACCCAATGATCGTCCCAGCCTCTGAGACCTCAGGAAACGAGA
CTGATAACAGGGAAGAGCCTCGCCATAATTTTGCCTTTCAAATTTGCAAAAGAAAATGCTTTTGTTTGCT
ATGCCTGGCATTTGAAATAACCAGGATCAAAGTTTAGTAGAAATCATTTTGTAAAAATAATGCTTTAGAC
ATACTTACATTCAAAATTCAGATTTCTATTCTTCCTGAGGTCCTTATTAGCTCCATGGAATCCAAAAATA
TACTATGGAAAAAGGTTGTCTTTTTATTGCAAAAGATTTCTCCACATTCAAGGAGCCAGAAACTTTAGAA
CACCAACAGTTTTACTTTTACAAACCCCTATAAATCCTGCCCCTGACTTCAATCCGATCAAAACAGAACT
GCAGAATCTTTATTTTACAGTCTTTCTAAGTGAACTGAGCAGACACCACATTTAAGAGTCAATATTTATT
TTGATTAATATTTTACAAAATTTTGACAGGTTTAAATTATGTAAGGAGGACTGATTTATTAAACACTTTA
CAAGTTTTTCTTTCCACAGAGTAACACAGTAAGTAGCTGAATAATACTTGGCACAGTTATAAATAAAGAA
AATATAAAACAAAAACATTCATAGCTTAAGTAGGATGCTTCTTTATGCCTAGTATTTAAAATAAACTCCT
ACAAAACCAACAAAAATATGAATGAAAAAACTCCCAAGAACTTCGTCCCTAGCTCGTAAAGGAATCCAAC
TGACAGTGAGAACTCCCTCCAAGGAACCTTCAAACACAGCCTGAGAACTGGATTTATCCGGCCCTGCACA
CAAGGCCTGCGGAGTAAGGAAACATGGCGCACAGTAGCCTCCAGACCATCTGACAATCCTGTTCCAGACT
CGCGGAGACCCAAACAAGCCGTCAGTCTGGAACGCATCTCCTTGCCAATATCTTCCGTGGAGTTCCACAT
CTACAGGGGTTGCCTGCTTTACGGAGAAGCATCTCTTGCACTGAAAGGATACTGTACCACAAAGAAAGAA
CATGGTAACAACATTCTTACTCAAACTGAGAAAACCATCGTACTCTAACTGTTGATAAAAATGTATCTGA
TAAAAATTGCAACTGAGTCTCCATGTGAAGTGACTCGAAATAGAAAATTAAAACAAATCCTAGCATTTTA
TAAACTTTGAATTTAAAAATTACCTAAAATTTCTCCCCATTAATAGCCAAAACTAGCCGACATTTGTACA
GTTGACCAATTTTTTTACATTCTATGACAAAATGGTACAATGCTATTACCACCCCACACCCATCTCTTCC
CTTTTCAAAAATAAAGTACATATGCCAATTCTAATATTAAAACCCTCAAGTACAATGAGGGTATTTTGTG
GAGGTGACTTACGGTCACAGAGATTACTATAAAATGGTAGTACTTGGAAACACTGAGCATCAACTATGTA
CATGTCCGCTGCTCCTCCTCCTAAGGCAGGGCGGGTGGACCACTAGATTGCTTTAATACCTGTAGCCAGC
AATTTACAGGGAATCCTAAGTTTGCCTAGCACTGGACATGCAGTGAACTTGCAGGGGCGAGTGCCTATTA
ACAGCGGTATGGAACGTCACGAGAAGCTCATTCATATCTCCCTTTGCTTTTTGGTTGGACAAAATGAACT
GAGCAGCTGTAAAAACACTAACACGTCTAGACACAGAGAAAACTATTTGATAAGTTATTTATATACAGAT
ACACAGTCTTTACACTGGTCTAGGATGTCAGTCTGACCCCGCCCCCAGTCCCTCCCACAGGTTGCGAACC
ACAGTTTGGATGAGGGCTAACCAGAGTCTCCCTGTAAACAATATTCATGGAAGCAGTGGCAAGTCGACCC
TGAGGGTGTGGAAACGCTGCAACACAACGTGATCAGTGCATCACATTTAACAGTAAGATCTGCTGAGAAG
GCTTCAGAAAGGGTTACCAATGTCAAAACATACTCAATATTGGAGAAATTAAAACAACCCTGGGGTGTAA
ATTCCACTTTCTGATAGATCATTAAAACAAGAATATTCCATTAGCTTTTCAGTTATTCACATGTGCTATG
TACAGAGGTCATGCCCCATCTTTAGCCTAGACGCCATTATTTTGTCTACAATTTATTTCTCAGCTCTGAA
TTTAAAAAGCATATCCACTTATCTCTATTAATAAAGAATTTTGCATTAGCTTATTTTTTTTTGCTTCTTG
AAAAAAATCCATCTTAACTCTTTTAAAAATTGGGCTGTCTTGCACATGAAATTAAATCCTAATTTATGCT
TCACTGGACAGTATCTGCTAGTATACATTCTATGCAGTGTATCATGCACTTAGTAGGGCTTTAAATTTCA
ACAAAATAGTATGACTTAGTATACTCATGCAAGTGCTTTATTTTCAGACCGTGAGACCCCAGAGCAAGGT
TACTAGAAATTATCTCACTGAACTAGAAATAAGCCAGCATCCCCAGAGCCGGCGGCTACACAAGAGCGAG
CCGCTTCCATGAACATTATTCCCCGTGCCTTTGGGGACACAGTACAGTAGACCTCTAATAAAACCACATG
ATTCTCATCACAGTATTTACATGTACATCTAAAATGTACATAATACTAGTCATCAATTTAAGACAGTTTT
CTTGGAATTAAATGCAACACTCTTAAGTACTGCATAATACAATGTAGCCGTATAACATAAATTTACTTTT
AGTTATAACGACATTTATCCTCGGTATGCCATCTCTAGTAACAGAATAAGTTCACTTTTTCATGAAAAAT
GTTATGAGAACAAAACCAAAAAGTCGAGTATGATGTGAATTCAGACATTAAAAACCATGAAAATTCATTT
GATGATCTTCTCTTCCTAGGCGTGGCAGTGTGTTCTGTCTATGTTTGCTTTTGTTAATAAAAGTACTGAA
CAAGGCTGTCGAGTTCACGGTTAGCCCTACATATAGCATGCTATTGTTCCAAGGACGTGGATTCGAGGGA
GAGAGAGACAGGGACAGACGCAATCCTCAGGCACCACTCAGTAACACTGAGTTCCTGGCATCCGGACGCT
GCTGCTACACAAGCTGGTACCCAGATCCTGATATTTGGTCATATTCTATAGTGTACTGCCTGGTCCAGTC
CACGATAACAGGACGAAAGAGGCCACAGCATCGAAATTCAAAGAAGTCTATAATATTCCTTACACATCCA
TGGCTAAAGTCAGACCCCAAAAGAAAGGAGAATTCAGTTAGTATGAGTGACTTAATAACTTCTATATACT
TTTCAAGTTTAAATTTTTTCTAAGCTTAAAAACTCAGGATGCTTGCAAGAAAGAAGTAACTTATCACTGT
AAAATGAATATCCACAGCTCTACCAGCAAGTATTTTCTTCTTTTTAAGATATTACACAATTATACTTTAG
AGTGACCCAACTGCTCCACTTCAGTGTGTATATATTATTTGCTTCTGAGATATCTAGACCCAGCTTTCTT
GTACAAAGTGGTTGATTCGAGGCTGCTAACAAATCGAGCAGTGTGGTTTTCAAGAGGAAGCAAAAAGCCT
CTCCACCCAGGCCTGGAATGTTTCCACCCAATGTCGAGCAGTGTGGTTTTGCAAGAGGAAGCAAAAAGCC
TCTCCACCCAGGCCTGGAATGTTTCCACCCAATGTCGAGCAAACCCCGCCCAGCGTCTTGTCATTGGCGA
ATTCTACCGGGTAGGGGAGGCGCTTTTCCCAAGGCAGTCTGGAGCATGCGCTTTAGCAGCCCCGCTGGGC
ACTTGGCGCTACACAAGTGGCCTCTGGCCTCGCACACATTCCACATCCACCGGTAGGCGCCAACCGGCTC
CGTTCTTTGGTGGCCCCTTCGCGCCACCTTCTACTCCTCCCCTAGTCAGGAAGTTCCCCCCCGCCCCGCA
GCTCGCGTCGTGCAGGACGTGACAAATGGAAGTAGCACGTCTCACTAGTCTCGTGCAGATGGACAGCACC
GCTGAGCAATGGAAGCGGGTAGGCCTTTGGGGCAGCGGCCAATAGCAGCTTTGCTCCTTCGCTTTCTGGG
CTCAGAGGCTGGGAAGGGGTGGGTCCGGGGGCGGGCTCAGGGGCGGGCTCAGGGGCGGGGCGGGCGCCCG
AAGGTCCTCCGGAGGCCCGGCATTCTGCACGCTTCAAAAGCGCACGTCTGCCGCGCTGTTCTCCTCTTCC
TCATCTCCGGGCCTTTCGACCTGCAGGTCCTCGCCATGGATCCTGATGATGTTGTTGATTCTTCTAAATC
TTTTGTGATGGAAAACTTTTCTTCGTACCACGGGACTAAACCTGGTTATGTAGATTCCATTCAAAAAGGT
ATACAAAAGCCAAAATCTGGTACACAAGGAAATTATGACGATGATTGGAAAGGGTTTTATAGTACCGACA
ATAAATACGACGCTGCGGGATACTCTGTAGATAATGAAAACCCGCTCTCTGGAAAAGCTGGAGGCGTGGT
CAAAGTGACGTATCCAGGACTGACGAAGGTTCTCGCACTAAAAGTGGATAATGCCGAAACTATTAAGAAA
GAGTTAGGTTTAAGTCTCACTGAACCGTTGATGGAGCAAGTCGGAACGGAAGAGTTTATCAAAAGGTTCG
GTGATGGTGCTTCGCGTGTAGTGCTCAGCCTTCCCTTCGCTGAGGGGAGTTCTAGCGTTGAATATATTAA
TAACTGGGAACAGGCGAAAGCGTTAAGCGTAGAACTTGAGATTAATTTTGAAACCCGTGGAAAACGTGGC
CAAGATGCGATGTATGAGTATATGGCTCAAGCCTGTGCAGGAAATCGTGTCAGGCGATCTCTTTGTGAAG
GAACCTTACTTCTGTGGTGTGACATAATTGGACAAACTACCTACAGAGATTTAAAGCTCTAAGGTAAATA
TAAAATTTTTAAGTGTATAATGTGTTAAACTACTGATTCTAATTGTTTGTGTATTTTAGATTCCAACCTA
TGGAACTGATGAATGGGAGCAGTGGTGGAATGCAGATCCTAGAGCTCGCTGATCAGCCTCGACTGTGCCT
TCTAGTTGCCAGCCATCTGTTGTTTGCCCCTCCCCCGTGCCTTCCTTGACCCTGGAAGGTGCCACTCCCA
CTGTCCTTTCCTAATAAAATGAGGAAATTGCATCGCATTGTCTGAGTAGGTGTCATTCTATTCTGGGGGG
TGGGGTGGGGCAGGACAGCAAGGGGGAGGATTGGGAAGACAATAGCAGGCATGCTGGGGATGCGGTGGGC
TCTATGGCTTCTGAGGCGGAAAGAACCAGCTGGGGCTCGAGGGGGGGCCCGGTACCCAGCTTTTGTTCCC
TTTAGTGAGGGTTAATTGCGCGCACGTTTGCCCGGGAGATGGGGGAGGCTAACTGAAACACGGAAGGAGA
CAATACCGGAAGGAACCCGCGCTATGACGGCAATAAAAAGACAGAATAAAACGCACGGGTGTTGGGTCGT
TTGTTCATAAACGCGGGGTTCGGTCCCAGGGCTGGCACTCTGTCGATACCCCACCGAGACCCCATTGGGG
CCAATACGCCCGCGTTTCTTCCTTTTCCCCACCCCACCCCCCAAGTTCGGGTGAAGGCCCAGGGCTCGCA
GCCAACGTCGGGGCGGCAGGCCCTGCCATAGCCACTGGCCCCGTGGGTTAGGGACGGGGTCCCCCATGGG
GAATGGTTTATGGTTCGTGGGGGTTATTATTTTGGGCGTTGCGTGGGGTCAGGTCCACGACCCAAGCTTG
GCTGCAGGTCGAGCTCGCGAAAGCTTGGCACTGGCCGTCGTTTTACAACGTCGTGACTGGGAAAACCCTG
GCGTTACCCAACTTAATCGCCTTGCAGCACATCCCCCTTTCGCCAGCTGGCGTAATAGCGAAGAGGCCCG
CACCGATCGCCCTTCCCAACAGTTGCGCAGCCTGAATGGCGAATGGCGCCTGATGCGGTATTTTCTCCTT
ACGCATCTGTGCGGTATTTCACACCGCATATGGTGCACTCTCAGTACAATCTGCTCTGATGCCGCATAGT
TAAGCCAGCCCCGACACCCGCCAACACCCGCTGACGCGCCCTGACGGGCTTGTCTGCTCCCGGCATCCGC
TTACAGACAAGCTGTGACCGTCTCCGGGAGCTGCATGTGTCAGAGGTTTTCACCGTCATCACCGAAACGC
GCGAGACGAAAGGGCCTCGTGATACGCCTATTTTTATAGGTTAATGTCATGATAATAATGGTTTCTTAGA
CGTCAGGTGGCACTTTTCGGGGAAATGTGCGCGGAACCCCTATTTGTTTATTTTTCTAAATACATTCAAA
TATGTATCCGCTCATGAGACAATAACCCTGATAAATGCTTCAATAATATTGAAAAAGGAAGAGTATGAGT
ATTCAACATTTCCGTGTCGCCCTTATTCCCTTTTTTGCGGCATTTTGCCTTCCTGTTTTTGCTCACCCAG
AAACGCTGGTGAAAGTAAAAGATGCTGAAGATCAGTTGGGTGCACGAGTGGGTTACATCGAACTGGATCT
CAACAGCGGTAAGATCCTTGAGAGTTTTCGCCCCGAAGAACGTTTTCCAATGATGAGCACTTTTAAAGTT
CTGCTATGTGGCGCGGTATTATCCCGTGTTGACGCCGGGCAAGAGCAACTCGGTCGCCGCATACACTATT
CTCAGAATGACTTGGTTGAGTACTCACCAGTCACAGAAAAGCATCTTACGGATGGCATGACAGTAAGAGA
ATTATGCAGTGCTGCCATAACCATGAGTGATAACACTGCGGCCAACTTACTTCTGACAACGATCGGAGGA
CCGAAGGAGCTAACCGCTTTTTTGCACAACATGGGGGATCATGTAACTCGCCTTGATCGTTGGGAACCGG
AGCTGAATGAAGCCATACCAAACGACGAGCGTGACACCACGATGCCTGCAGCAATGGCAACAACGTTGCG
CAAACTATTAACTGGCGAACTACTTACTCTAGCTTCCCGGCAACAATTAATAGACTGGATGGAGGCGGAT
AAAGTTGCAGGACCACTTCTGCGCTCGGCCCTTCCGGCTGGCTGGTTTATTGCTGATAAATCTGGAGCCG
GTGAGCGTGGGTCTCGCGGTATCATTGCAGCACTGGGGCCAGATGGTAAGCCCTCCCGTATCGTAGTTAT
CTACACGACGGGGAGTCAGGCAACTATGGATGAACGAAATAGACAGATCGCTGAGATAGGTGCCTCACTG
ATTAAGCATTGGTAACTGTCAGACCAAGTTTACTCATATATACTTTAGATTGATTTAAAACTTCATTTTT
AATTTAAAAGGATCTAGGTGAAGATCCTTTTTGATAATCTCATGACCAAAATCCCTTAACGTGAGTTTTC
GTTCCACTGAGCGTCAGACCCCTTAATAAGATGATCTTCTTGAGATCGTTTTGGTCTGCGCGTAATCTCT
TGCTCTGAAAACGAAAAAACCGCCTTGCAGGGCGGTTTTTCGAAGGTTCTCTGAGCTACCAACTCTTTGA
ACCGAGGTAACTGGCTTGGAGGAGCGCAGTCACCAAAACTTGTCCTTTCAGTTTAGCCTTAACCGGCGCA
TGACTTCAAGACTAACTCCTCTAAATCAATTACCAGTGGCTGCTGCCAGTGGTGCTTTTGCATGTCTTTC
CGGGTTGGACTCAAGACGATAGTTACCGGATAAGGCGCAGCGGTCGGACTGAACGGGGGGTTCGTGCATA
CAGTCCAGCTTGGAGCGAACTGCCTACCCGGAACTGAGTGTCAGGCGTGGAATGAGACAAACGCGGCCAT
AACAGCGGAATGACACCGGTAAACCGAAAGGCAGGAACAGGAGAGCGCACGAGGGAGCCGCCAGGGGGAA
ACGCCTGGTATCTTTATAGTCCTGTCGGGTTTCGCCACCACTGATTTGAGCGTCAGATTTCGTGATGCTT
GTCAGGGGGGCGGAGCCTATGGAAAAACGGCTTTGCCGCGGCCCTCTCACTTCCCTGTTAAGTATCTTCC
TGGCATCTTCCAGGAAATCTCCGCCCCGTTCGTAAGCCATTTCCGCTCGCCGCAGTCGAACGACCGAGCG
TAGCGAGTCAGTGAGCGAGGAAGCGGAATATATCCTGTATCACATATTCTGCTGACGCACCGGTGCAGCC
TTTTTTCTCCTGCCACATGAAGCACTTCACTGACACCCTCATCAGTGCCAACATAGTAAGCCAGTATACA
CTCCGCTAGCAACCTGGCTTATCGAAATTAATACGACTCACTATAGGGAGACCGGCAGATCCGGCGCGCC
TGCAGGCGCGCCACTAGTTAATTATTTAAATCGATGCGACGCTAGCGGCCGCGTTTGCTTTTGTTTCGTG
TTGGTCACCACGGCCGAGTTTCCTCGGGACCCCGGGCAGCTGCTTTACATCCCAAAGACCTATCTGCTCG
GCCGGCCTCGGAACGCGAGCCTGCCCGGAAGATCCCCGGGTACCGAGCTCGAATTCATCGTCACCATCAC
CTCGAATCAACAAGTTTGTACAAAAAAGCAGGCT
Features (pLannotate 1.2.2; 40 found; start..end, strand, type, name):
     68..232     +  CDS            CSRP2 (fragment): CSRP2_HUMAN - Also known as LMO5, SMLIM. Experimental evidence at protein level: Swiss-Prot protein existence level 1. Drastically down-regulated in response to PDGF-BB or cell injury, that promote smooth muscle cell proliferation and dedifferentiation. Seems to play a role in the development of the embryonic vascular system. From Homo sapiens (Human).
   2615..2782    +  CDS            Csrp1 (fragment): CSRP1_RAT - Also known as Csrp. Experimental evidence at protein level: Swiss-Prot protein existence level 1. Could play a role in neuronal development. From Rattus norvegicus (Rat).
   3550..3648    +  CDS            CSRP2 (fragment): CSRP2_HUMAN - Also known as LMO5, SMLIM. Experimental evidence at protein level: Swiss-Prot protein existence level 1. Drastically down-regulated in response to PDGF-BB or cell injury, that promote smooth muscle cell proliferation and dedifferentiation. Seems to play a role in the development of the embryonic vascular system. From Homo sapiens (Human).
   4126..4200    +  CDS            CSRP2 (fragment): CSRP2_HUMAN - Also known as LMO5, SMLIM. Experimental evidence at protein level: Swiss-Prot protein existence level 1. Drastically down-regulated in response to PDGF-BB or cell injury, that promote smooth muscle cell proliferation and dedifferentiation. Seems to play a role in the development of the embryonic vascular system. From Homo sapiens (Human).
   4291..5004    +  CDS            Superfolder GFP: Superfolder GFP is a basic (constitutively fluorescent) green fluorescent protein published in 2005, derived from Aequorea victoria. It is reported to be a very rapidly-maturing weak dimer.
   5095..6120    +  CDS            cre: RECR_BPP1 - Experimental evidence at protein level: Swiss-Prot protein existence level 1. Catalyzes site-specific recombination between two 34-base- pair LOXP sites. Its role is to maintain the phage genome as a monomeric unit-copy plasmid in the lysogenic state. From Escherichia phage P1 (Bacteriophage P1).
   6133..7068    +  CDS            ERT2: mutated ligand-binding domain of the human estrogen receptor (Feil et al., 1997)
   7107..7140    -  protein_bind   FRT (minimal): supports FLP-mediated excision but not integration (Turan and Bode, 2011) FLP recombinase from the Saccharomyces cerevisiae 2μ plasmid
   7170..7191    -  promoter       SV40 promoter (fragment): SV40 enhancer and early promoter
   7195..7419    -  polyA_signal   bGH poly(A) signal: bovine growth hormone polyadenylation signal
   7457..8260    -  CDS            NeoR/KanR: aminoglycoside phosphotransferase from Tn5; aph(3')-II (or nptII); confers resistance to neomycin, kanamycin, and G418 (Geneticin®)
   8279..8326    -  promoter       EM7 promoter: synthetic bacterial promoter&nbsp
   8338..8837    -  promoter       PGK promoter: mouse phosphoglycerate kinase 1 promoter
   8901..8934    -  protein_bind   FRT (minimal): supports FLP-mediated excision but not integration (Turan and Bode, 2011) FLP recombinase from the Saccharomyces cerevisiae 2μ plasmid
   8935..8962    +  misc_feature   MCS (fragment): pBluescript multiple cloning site
  14078..14224   -  CDS            Zdhhc17 (fragment): ZDH17_RAT - Experimental evidence at protein level: Swiss-Prot protein existence level 1. Palmitoyltransferase that catalyzes the addition of palmitate onto various protein substrates and is involved in a variety of cellular processes. Has no stringent fatty acid selectivity and in addition to palmitate can also transfer onto target proteins myristate from tetradecanoyl-CoA and stearate from octadecanoyl-CoA (By similarity). Palmitoyltransferase specific for a subset of neuronal proteins, including SNAP25, DLG4/PSD95, GAD2, SYT1 and HTT (By similarity). Also palmitoylates neuronal protein GPM6
  14478..14502   -  protein_bind   attB2: mutant version of attB; recombination site for the Gateway® BP reaction BP Clonase™
  14670..14704   +  promoter       HSV TK promoter (fragment): herpes simplex virus thymidine kinase promoter
  14709..15208   +  promoter       PGK promoter: mouse phosphoglycerate kinase 1 promoter
  15235..15807   +  CDS            DTA: diphtheria toxin fragment A; Corynebacterium diphtheriae tox
  15810..15882   +  CDS            small t antigen (fragment): SV40 (simian virus 40) small t antigen
  15884..15949   +  intron         small t intron: SV40 (simian virus 40) small t antigen intron
  16023..16247   +  polyA_signal   bGH poly(A) signal: bovine growth hormone polyadenylation signal
  16251..16272   +  promoter       SV40 promoter (fragment): SV40 enhancer and early promoter
  16276..16296   +  misc_feature   MCS (fragment): pBluescript multiple cloning site
  16309..16327   -  promoter       T3 promoter: promoter for bacteriophage T3 RNA polymerase
  16328..16366   +  CDS            ΔTK (fragment): truncated herpes simplex virus thymidine kinase (Salomon et al., 1995) confers sensitivity to nucleoside analogs such as acyclovir or ganciclovir
  16408..16456   +  polyA_signal   HSV TK poly(A) signal: herpes simplex virus thymidine kinase polyadenylation signal (Cole and Stacy, 1985)
  16759..16913   +  CDS            lacZα (fragment): LacZα fragment of β-galactosidase; lacZ fragment
  16919..17018   -  misc_feature   bom (fragment): basis of mobility region from pBR322
  17120..17155   -  CDS            rop (fragment): Rop protein, which maintains plasmids at low copy number; rop
  17250..17354   +  promoter       AmpR promoter: bla
  17355..18215   +  CDS            AmpR: β-lactamase; bla; confers resistance to ampicillin, carbenicillin, and related antibiotics
  18380..18925   +  rep_origin     p15A ori: Plasmids containing the medium-copy-number p15A origin of replication can be propagated in E. coli cells that contain a second plasmid with the ColE1 origin.
  19013..19068   +  rep_origin     RSF ori (fragment): Plasmids containing the RSF 1030 origin of replication can be propagated in E. coli cells that contain additional plasmids with compatible origins.
  19167..19188   -  misc_feature   bom (fragment): basis of mobility region from pBR322
  19209..19227   +  promoter       T7 promoter: promoter for bacteriophage T7 RNA polymerase
  19309..19416   +  CDS            gH (fragment): GH_HHV2H - Experimental evidence at protein level: Swiss-Prot protein existence level 1. The heterodimer glycoprotein H-glycoprotein L is required for the fusion of viral and plasma membranes leading to virus entry into the host cell. Following initial binding to host receptor, membrane fusion is mediated by the fusion machinery composed of gB and the heterodimer gH/gL. May also be involved in the fusion between the virion envelope and the outer nuclear membrane during virion morphogenesis (By similarity). Interaction with host integrins ITGAV/ITGB3 triggers release of cytosolic Ca(2+) and FAK
  19421..19446   -  misc_feature   MCS (fragment): pUC18/19 multiple cloning site
  19470..19494   +  protein_bind   attB1: mutant version of attB; recombination site for the Gateway® BP reaction BP Clonase™
