[The description below was written by a language model from this plasmid's Addgene catalogue record and pLannotate feature annotations shown in this document.]
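Description:
pB6-Csrp2-T2A-sfGFP-iCre-ERT2-FNF-DTA is a roughly 19.5 kb mouse gene-targeting vector built on the pDTA-4 backbone and designed to knock a reporter/recombinase cassette into the C57BL/6J Csrp2 locus by homologous recombination. It is maintained in E. coli as a low-copy plasmid; the feature table shows a p15A origin and an ampicillin resistance gene. The homology arms were recombineered from a C57BL/6J genomic library clone. The annotated CSRP-family coding fragments in the first ~4.2 kb correspond to Csrp2 exons in the 5' arm, labelled by their human and rat homologues. The long unannotated stretch after the selection cassette, which includes a Zdhhc17-like fragment, is presumably the 3' arm. Gateway attB1 and attB2 sites flank the targeting region.

The payload is fused in frame to the C-terminal end of the Csrp2 coding sequence. A T2A peptide separates endogenous Csrp2 from a single sfGFP-iCre-ERT2 polypeptide. The linker between sfGFP and iCre-ERT2 is a mutated P2A that does not skip, so the fluorescent protein stays attached to the recombinase. The targeted allele should therefore keep expressing Csrp2 while producing tamoxifen-inducible Cre under native Csrp2 regulation. The depositor notes that the sfGFP signal is dim and is detectable only where the marker gene is highly expressed.

Downstream, in reverse orientation, lies an FRT-flanked PGK/EM7-driven neomycin resistance cassette with a bGH polyadenylation signal. It provides positive selection with G418 and can later be removed by FLP. Outside the arms, a PGK-driven diphtheria toxin A cassette selects against random integrants. The plasmid is linearized and electroporated to generate a Csrp2-driven inducible Cre allele, the kind of line typically used for lineage tracing or conditional recombination.
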