Addgene plasmid #140270: pB6-Csrp2-T2A-sfGFP-iCre-ERT2-FNF-DTA
Purpose: B6J Csrp2-T2A-sfGFP-iCre-ERT2 allele targeting vector, low copy number
Depositing lab: Mario Capecchi. Depositing organization: University of Utah.
Backbone
  Vector backbone: pDTA-4
  Backbone manufacturer: Hyung-song Nam, Capecchi laboratory
  Vector type: Mammalian Expression, Mouse Targeting, Cre/Lox
  Selectable markers: Neomycin (select with G418)
Growth in bacteria
  Bacterial resistance: Ampicillin, 100 μg/mL
  Growth temperature: 30°C
  Growth strain: DH10B
  Copy number: Low Copy
Gene/Insert
  Gene/Insert name: Csrp2
  Species: M. musculus (mouse)
  Entrez Gene: Csrp2 (a.k.a. AW551867, Crp2, SmLim)
  Tag / fusion protein: C-terminal fusion of T2A-sfGFP-iCre-ERT2 (C terminal on insert)
Resource information
  A portion of this plasmid was derived from a plasmid made by: sfGFP is from Sandia Biotech. iCre is from Rolf Sprengel. ERT2 is from Pierre Chambon. FRT-Neo-FRT is from pFNF (#22687).
Terms and licenses: Academic/Nonprofit Terms; Industry Terms: Not Available to Industry
Depositor comments: Linker between sfGFP and iCre-ERT2 is a mutated P2A sequence where 2 conserved amino acids are changed to Alanines. This mutated sequence does not skip. The sfGFP fluorescence from the sfGFP-iCre-ERT2 is dim, as described in Nam and Capecchi, 2020 (https://doi.org/10.1186/s13064-020-00139-5) and a Figshare page (https://doi.org/10.6084/m9.figshare.13218437.v35) Thus, the sfGFP fluorescence should be detectable only in cells in which the marker gene expression level is high. Homology arms subcloned by recombineering from a clone of RPCI-24 C57BL/6J mouse genomic DNA library. Please make sure the plasmid DNA preparation is pure by gel electrophoresis before linearizing for an electroporation. Please note there are a few ambiguous bases in Addgene’s NGS result. This is due to repetitive T-A regions. Depositor confirms these bases do not affect plasmid function.
How to cite: pB6-Csrp2-T2A-sfGFP-iCre-ERT2-FNF-DTA was a gift from Mario Capecchi (Addgene plasmid # 140270 ; http://n2t.net/addgene:140270 ; RRID:Addgene_140270)
